Addgene plasmid #172323: pBAD-MtrxRFP2
Purpose: fluorescent biosensor for the redox of mitochondrial specific thioredoxin (Trx2)
Depositing lab: Huiwang Ai. Depositing organization: University of Virginia. Publication: Improved Red Fluorescent Redox Indicators for Monitoring Cytosolic and Mitochondrial Thioredoxin Redox Dynamics. Pang Y, Zhang H, Ai HW. Biochemistry. 2022 Mar 1;61(5):377-384. doi: 10.1021/acs.biochem.1c00634. Epub 2022 Feb 8. PubMed 35133140.
Backbone
  Vector backbone: pBAD/HisB
  Total vector size (bp): 5273
  Vector type: Bacterial Expression
Growth in bacteria
  Bacterial resistance: Ampicillin, 100 μg/mL
  Growth temperature: 37°C
  Growth strain: DH5alpha
  Copy number: Low Copy
Gene/Insert
  Gene/Insert name: human thioredoxin 2, fused with a redox-sensitive RFP through Gly-Ser-rich linker (alt name: MtrxRFP2)
  Species: Synthetic
  Insert size (bp): 1317
  Promoter: pBAD
  Tag / fusion protein: His-tag (N terminal on insert)
  Cloning method: Gibson Cloning
  Sequencing primers: 5′ pBAD-Forward; 3′ pBAD-Reverse
Terms and licenses: Academic/Nonprofit Terms; Industry Terms: Not Available to Industry
How to cite: pBAD-MtrxRFP2 was a gift from Huiwang Ai (Addgene plasmid # 172323 ; http://n2t.net/addgene:172323 ; RRID:Addgene_172323)
