[The description below was written by a language model from this plasmid's Addgene catalogue record and pLannotate feature annotations shown in this document.]
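Description:
pBAD-MtrxRFP2 is a 5,273 bp bacterial expression plasmid built on the pBAD/HisB backbone, carrying a genetically encoded red fluorescent biosensor for the redox state of the mitochondria-specific thioredoxin, Trx2. It replicates in E. coli from a ColE1/pMB1-type origin and retains the pBR322 bom region and a fragment of rop. The catalogue lists it as low copy. Selection is by ampicillin through the bla (AmpR) gene with its own promoter.

The 1,317 bp synthetic insert, assembled by Gibson cloning, encodes human thioredoxin 2 joined through a Gly-Ser-rich linker to a redox-sensitive red fluorescent protein. In the feature table this appears as a TXN2 fragment followed by a region that the automated annotation matches to HyPerRed, which most likely reflects sequence similarity to a related circularly permuted red fluorescent scaffold rather than the presence of that H2O2 sensor. The short "calmodulin-binding peptide" and "capTEV" hits are probably similar partial matches, the latter corresponding to the His tag. Upstream of the sensor, the backbone contributes an N-terminal leader consisting of the His tag, the T7 gene 10 leader that aids translation, and the Xpress epitope with its enterokinase cleavage site. Transcription is driven by the araBAD promoter under the control of the divergently encoded araC regulator, which makes expression inducible with L-arabinose, and it ends at the rrnB T1 and T2 terminators.

This arrangement suits regulated production of the His-tagged sensor protein in E. coli, for example for affinity purification and in vitro characterisation of its fluorescence response to Trx2 redox changes. The record does not detail specific uses beyond its role as a Trx2 redox indicator.
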