Features (pLannotate 1.2.2; 16 found; start..end, strand, type, name):
      1..285     +  promoter       araBAD promoter: araBAD; promoter of the L-arabinose operon of E. coli; the araC regulatory gene is transcribed in the opposite direction (Guzman et al., 1995)
    331..351     +  CDS            capTEV™ (fragment): composite tag for in vivo biotinylation, TEV protease cleavage, and 6xHis tagging
    352..384     +  CDS            T7 tag (gene 10 leader): leader peptide from bacteriophage T7 gene 10 promotes efficient translation in E. coli
    388..411     +  CDS            Xpress™ tag: Xpress™ epitope tag, including an enterokinase recognition and cleavage site
    421..747     +  CDS            TXN2 (fragment): THIOM_HUMAN - Also known as TRX2. Experimental evidence at protein level: Swiss-Prot protein existence level 1. Important for the control of mitochondrial reactive oxygen species homeostasis, apoptosis regulation and cell viability. Possesses a dithiol-reducing activity. From Homo sapiens (Human).
    850..870     +  CDS            calmodulin-binding peptide (fragment): calmodulin-binding peptide from avian smooth muscle myosin light chain kinase
    876..1602    +  CDS            HyPerRed (fragment): red fluorescent genetically encoded indicator for H2O2 ()
   1725..1840    +  ncRNA          5S rRNA: Accession: RF00001 - 5S ribosomal RNA
   1844..1930    +  terminator     rrnB T1 terminator: Escherichia coli rrnB; transcription terminator T1 from the E. coli rrnB gene
   2022..2049    +  terminator     rrnB T2 terminator: transcription terminator T2 from the E. coli rrnB gene
   2068..2159    +  promoter       AmpR promoter: bla
   2160..3020    +  CDS            AmpR: β-lactamase; bla; confers resistance to ampicillin, carbenicillin, and related antibiotics
   3191..3779    +  rep_origin     ori: high-copy-number ColE1/pMB1/pBR322/pUC origin of replication
   3965..4105    -  misc_feature   bom: basis of mobility region from pBR322
   4207..4247    -  CDS            rop (fragment): Rop protein, which maintains plasmids at low copy number; rop
   4369..5247    -  CDS            araC: L-arabinose regulatory protein; araC
>Addgene plasmid #172323 | pBAD-MtrxRFP2 | addgene full sequence | sequence record 431098 | Addgene NGS Result
AAGAAACCAATTGTCCATATTGCATCAGACATTGCCGTCACTGCGTCTTTTACTGGCTCTTCTCGCTAAC
CAAACCGGTAACCCCGCTTATTAAAAGCATTCTGTAACAAAGCGGGACCAAAGCCATGACAAAAACGCGT
AACAAAAGTGTCTATAATCACGGCAGAAAAGTCCACATTGATTATTTGCACGGCGTCACACTTTGCTATG
CCATAGCATTTTTATCCATAAGATTAGCGGATCCTACCTGACGCTTTTTATCGCAACTCTCTACTGTTTC
TCCATACCCGTTTTTTGGGCTAACAGGAGGAATTAACCATGGGGGGTTCTCATCATCATCATCATCATGG
TATGGCTAGCATGACTGGTGGACAGCAAATGGGTCGGGATCTGTACGACGATGACGATAAGGATCCGAGC
TCGAGCACAACCTTTAATATCCAGGATGGACCTGACTTTCAAGACCGAGTGGTCAACAGTGAGACACCAG
TGGTTGTGGATTTCCACGCACAGTGGTGTGGACCCTGCAAGATCCTGGGGCCGAGGTTAGAGAAGATGGT
GGCCAAGCAGCACGGGAAGGTGGTGATGGCCAAGGTGGATATTGATGACCACACAGACCTCGCCATTGAG
TATGAGGTGTCAGCGGTGCCCACTGTGCTGGCCATGAAGAATGGGGACGTGGTGGACAAGTTTGTGGGCA
TCAAGGATGAGGATCAGTTGGAGGCCTTCCTGAAGAAGCTGATTGGCGGTGGATCCGGTGGCGGCGGTAG
TGGCGGTGGAGGGAGCGGAGGGGGGGGAAGCGGGGGAGGTGGAAGTGGCGGGGGAGGTAGTGGGGGCGAG
CTTAGTTGCGCTATAAGTCGGCTGAGCTCACCCGTGGTTTCCGAGCGGATGTACCCCGAGGACGGCGCCC
TGAAGAGCGAGATCAAGAAGGGGCTGAGGCTGAAGGACGGCGGCCACTACGCCGCCGAGGTCAAGACCAC
CTACAAGGCCAAGAAGCCCGTGCAGCTGCCCGGCGCCTACATCGTCGACATCAAGTTGGACATCGTGTCC
CACAACGAGGACTACACCATCGTGGAACAGTACGAACGCGCCGAGGGCCGCCACTCCACCGGCGGCATGG
ACGAGCTGTACAAGGGAGGTACAGGCGGGAGTCTGGTGAGCAAGGGCGAGGAGGATAACATGGCCATCAT
CAAGGAGTTCATGCGCTTCAAGGTGCACATGGAGGGCTCCGTGAACGGCCACGAGTTCGAGATCGAGGGC
GAGGGCGAGGGCCGCCCCTACGAGGCCTTTCAGACCGCTAAGCTGAAGGTGACCAAGGGTGGCCCCCTGC
CCTTCGCCTGGGACATCCTGTCCCCTCAGTTCATGTACGGCTCCAAGGCCTACATTAAGCACCCAGCCGA
CATCCCCGACTACTTCAAGCTGTCCTTCCCCGAGGGCTTCAGGTGGGAGCGCGTGATGAACTTCGAGGAC
GGCGGTATTATTCACGTTAACCAGGACTCCTCCCTGCAGGACGGCGTATTCATCTACAAGGTGAAGCTGC
GCGGCACCAACTTCCCCCCCGACGGCCCCGTAATGCAGAAGAAGACCATGGGCTGGGAGGCTACGCGTGA
CCAAAGGTGCAAAAGTGTGGCTTAAAAGCTTGGCTGTTTTGGCGGATGAGAGAAGATTTTCAGCCTGATA
CAGATTAAATCAGAACGCAGAAGCGGTCTGATAAAACAGAATTTGCCTGGCGGCAGTAGCGCGGTGGTCC
CACCTGACCCCATGCCGAACTCAGAAGTGAAACGCCGTAGCGCCGATGGTAGTGTGGGGTCTCCCCATGC
GAGAGTAGGGAACTGCCAGGCATCAAATAAAACGAAAGGCTCAGTCGAAAGACTGGGCCTTTCGTTTTAT
CTGTTGTTTGTCGGTGAACGCTCTCCTGAGTAGGACAAATCCGCCGGGAGCGGATTTGAACGTTGCGAAG
CAACGGCCCGGAGGGTGGCGGGCAGGACGCCCGCCATAAACTGCCAGGCATCAAATTAAGCAGAAGGCCA
TCCTGACGGATGGCCTTTTTGCGTTTCTACAAACTCTTTTGTTTATTTTTCTAAATACATTCAAATATGT
ATCCGCTCATGAGACAATAACCCTGATAAATGCTTCAATAATATTGAAAAAGGAAGAGTATGAGTATTCA
ACATTTCCGTGTCGCCCTTATTCCCTTTTTTGCGGCATTTTGCCTTCCTGTTTTTGCTCACCCAGAAACG
CTGGTGAAAGTAAAAGATGCTGAAGATCAGTTGGGTGCACGAGTGGGTTACATCGAACTGGATCTCAACA
GCGGTAAGATCCTTGAGAGTTTTCGCCCCGAAGAACGTTTTCCAATGATGAGCACTTTTAAAGTTCTGCT
ATGTGGCGCGGTATTATCCCGTGTTGACGCCGGGCAAGAGCAACTCGGTCGCCGCATACACTATTCTCAG
AATGACTTGGTTGAGTACTCACCAGTCACAGAAAAGCATCTTACGGATGGCATGACAGTAAGAGAATTAT
GCAGTGCTGCCATAACCATGAGTGATAACACTGCGGCCAACTTACTTCTGACAACGATCGGAGGACCGAA
GGAGCTAACCGCTTTTTTGCACAACATGGGGGATCATGTAACTCGCCTTGATCGTTGGGAACCGGAGCTG
AATGAAGCCATACCAAACGACGAGCGTGACACCACGATGCCTGTAGCAATGGCAACAACGTTGCGCAAAC
TATTAACTGGCGAACTACTTACTCTAGCTTCCCGGCAACAATTAATAGACTGGATGGAGGCGGATAAAGT
TGCAGGACCACTTCTGCGCTCGGCCCTTCCGGCTGGCTGGTTTATTGCTGATAAATCTGGAGCCGGTGAG
CGTGGGTCTCGCGGTATCATTGCAGCACTGGGGCCAGATGGTAAGCCCTCCCGTATCGTAGTTATCTACA
CGACGGGGAGTCAGGCAACTATGGATGAACGAAATAGACAGATCGCTGAGATAGGTGCCTCACTGATTAA
GCATTGGTAACTGTCAGACCAAGTTTACTCATATATACTTTAGATTGATTTAAAACTTCATTTTTAATTT
AAAAGGATCTAGGTGAAGATCCTTTTTGATAATCTCATGACCAAAATCCCTTAACGTGAGTTTTCGTTCC
ACTGAGCGTCAGACCCCGTAGAAAAGATCAAAGGATCTTCTTGAGATCCTTTTTTTCTGCGCGTAATCTG
CTGCTTGCAAACAAAAAAACCACCGCTACCAGCGGTGGTTTGTTTGCCGGATCAAGAGCTACCAACTCTT
TTTCCGAAGGTAACTGGCTTCAGCAGAGCGCAGATACCAAATACTGTCCTTCTAGTGTAGCCGTAGTTAG
GCCACCACTTCAAGAACTCTGTAGCACCGCCTACATACCTCGCTCTGCTAATCCTGTTACCAGTGGCTGC
TGCCAGTGGCGATAAGTCGTGTCTTACCGGGTTGGACTCAAGACGATAGTTACCGGATAAGGCGCAGCGG
TCGGGCTGAACGGGGGGTTCGTGCACACAGCCCAGCTTGGAGCGAACGACCTACACCGAACTGAGATACC
TACAGCGTGAGCTATGAGAAAGCGCCACGCTTCCCGAAGGGAGAAAGGCGGACAGGTATCCGGTAAGCGG
CAGGGTCGGAACAGGAGAGCGCACGAGGGAGCTTCCAGGGGGAAACGCCTGGTATCTTTATAGTCCTGTC
GGGTTTCGCCACCTCTGACTTGAGCGTCGATTTTTGTGATGCTCGTCAGGGGGGCGGAGCCTATGGAAAA
ACGCCAGCAACGCGGCCTTTTTACGGTTCCTGGCCTTTTGCTGGCCTTTTGCTCACATGTTCTTTCCTGC
GTTATCCCCTGATTCTGTGGATAACCGTATTACCGCCTTTGAGTGAGCTGATACCGCTCGCCGCAGCCGA
ACGACCGAGCGCAGCGAGTCAGTGAGCGAGGAAGCGGAAGAGCGCCTGATGCGGTATTTTCTCCTTACGC
ATCTGTGCGGTATTTCACACCGCATATGGTGCACTCTCAGTACAATCTGCTCTGATGCCGCATAGTTAAG
CCAGTATACACTCCGCTATCGCTACGTGACTGGGTCATGGCTGCGCCCCGACACCCGCCAACACCCGCTG
ACGCGCCCTGACGGGCTTGTCTGCTCCCGGCATCCGCTTACAGACAAGCTGTGACCGTCTCCGGGAGCTG
CATGTGTCAGAGGTTTTCACCGTCATCACCGAAACGCGCGAGGCAGCAGATCAATTCGCGCGCGAAGGCG
AAGCGGCATGCATAATGTGCCTGTCAAATGGACGAAGCAGGGATTCTGCAAACCCTATGCTACTCCGTCA
AGCCGTCAATTGTCTGATTCGTTACCAATTATGACAACTTGACGGCTACATCATTCACTTTTTCTTCACA
ACCGGCACGGAACTCGCTCGGGCTGGCCCCGGTGCATTTTTTAAATACCCGCGAGAAATAGAGTTGATCG
TCAAAACCAACATTGCGACCGACGGTGGCGATAGGCATCCGGGTGGTGCTCAAAAGCAGCTTCGCCTGGC
TGATACGTTGGTCCTCGCGCCAGCTTAAGACGCTAATCCCTAACTGCTGGCGGAAAAGATGTGACAGACG
CGACGGCGACAAGCAAACATGCTGTGCGACGCTGGCGATATCAAAATTGCTGTCTGCCAGGTGATCGCTG
ATGTACTGACAAGCCTCGCGTACCCGATTATCCATCGGTGGATGGAGCGACTCGTTAATCGCTTCCATGC
GCCGCAGTAACAATTGCTCAAGCAGATTTATCGCCAGCAGCTCCGAATAGCGCCCTTCCCCTTGCCCGGC
GTTAATGATTTGCCCAAACAGGTCGCTGAAATGCGGCTGGTGCGCTTCATCCGGGCGAAAGAACCCCGTA
TTGGCAAATATTGACGGCCAGTTAAGCCATTCATGCCAGTAGGCGCGCGGACGAAAGTAAACCCACTGGT
GATACCATTCGCGAGCCTCCGGATGACGACCGTAGTGATGAATCTCTCCTGGCGGGAACAGCAAAATATC
ACCCGGTCGGCAAACAAATTCTCGTCCCTGATTTTTCACCACCCCCTGACCGCGAATGGTGAGATTGAGA
ATATAACCTTTCATTCCCAGCGGTCGGTCGATAAAAAAATCGAGATAACCGTTGGCCTCAATCGGCGTTA
AACCCGCCACCAGATGGGCATTAAACGAGTATCCCGGCAGCAGGGGATCATTTTGCGCTTCAGCCATACT
TTTCATACTCCCGCCATTCAGAG
